Addgene plasmid #152305: pGBW-m4134408
Purpose: Mammalian expression plasmid for SARS-CoV-2 nsp9
Depositing lab: Ginkgo Bioworks & Benjie Chen. Depositing organization: Ginkgo Bioworks.
Backbone
  Vector backbone: pTwist_CMV_Puro_6
  Backbone size w/o insert (bp): 6080
  Vector type: Mammalian Expression
  Selectable markers: Puromycin
Growth in bacteria
  Bacterial resistance: Ampicillin, 100 μg/mL
  Growth temperature: 37°C
  Growth strain: DH5alpha
  Copy number: High Copy
Gene/Insert
  Gene/Insert name: SARS-CoV-2 nsp9
  Species: Severe acute respiratory syndrome coronavirus 2
  Insert size (bp): 338
  Mutation: wt
  Entrez Gene: ORF1ab (a.k.a. GU280_gp01)
  Promoter: CMV
  Tag / fusion protein: Cleavable TEV;HA (C terminal on backbone)
  Cloning method: Unknown
Resource information
  A portion of this plasmid was derived from a plasmid made by: GinkgoBioworks
Depositor comments: NCBI reference sequence: YP_009725305.1
How to cite: pGBW-m4134408 was a gift from Ginkgo Bioworks & Benjie Chen (Addgene plasmid # 152305 ; http://n2t.net/addgene:152305 ; RRID:Addgene_152305)
