[The description below was written by a language model from this plasmid's Addgene catalogue record and the feature table of its GenBank file.]
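Description:
pGBW-m4134408 is a mammalian expression plasmid built on the pTwist_CMV_Puro_6 backbone to produce the SARS-CoV-2 non-structural protein 9 (nsp9), a mature cleavage product of the viral ORF1ab polyprotein. The full construct is about 6.5 kb. It is propagated in E. coli through a high-copy ColE1/pUC-type origin and selected with ampicillin via the beta-lactamase gene.

The wild-type nsp9 coding sequence (roughly 340 bp) is driven by the human cytomegalovirus immediate-early enhancer and promoter. It is not annotated as its own feature in the table, but it presumably lies in the unannotated interval between the CMV promoter and the backbone-encoded C-terminal tags. Those tags consist of a TEV protease recognition site followed directly by an HA epitope, so the expressed protein can be detected or captured through HA and the tag then removed by TEV cleavage. An SV40 polyadenylation signal terminates the transcript. A separate cassette places puromycin N-acetyltransferase under the human ubiquitin C promoter with a synthetic poly(A) signal, allowing puromycin selection of transfected or stably expressing mammalian cells. The backbone also carries several insulating elements: T7 and rrnG transcription terminators, an additional synthetic poly(A) signal, and 5' and 3' beta-globin insulator sequences. These help limit read-through and interference between the transcription units and the bacterial backbone.

The plasmid belongs to a set of tagged SARS-CoV-2 protein constructs intended for mammalian expression and/or purification, making it suited to studies of nsp9 expression, localization, interactions or biochemistry.
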