LOCUS       Exported 6485 bp ds-DNA circular SYN 13-MAY-2021
DEFINITION  Mammalian expression plasmid for SARS-CoV-2 nsp9.
ACCESSION   .
VERSION     .
KEYWORDS    pGBW-m4134408
SOURCE      synthetic DNA construct
  ORGANISM  synthetic DNA construct
REFERENCE   1 (bases 1 to 6485)
  TITLE     SARS-CoV-2 protein Mammalian expression constructs, tagged, for
            protein expression and/or purification
REFERENCE   2 (bases 1 to 6485)
  AUTHORS   .
  TITLE     Direct Submission
  JOURNAL   Exported May 13, 2021 from SnapGene Server 1.1.58
            http://www.snapgene.com
FEATURES             Location/Qualifiers
     source          1..6485
                     /organism="synthetic DNA construct"
                     /mol_type="other DNA"
     enhancer        1..304
                     /label=CMV enhancer
                     /note="human cytomegalovirus immediate early enhancer"
     promoter        306..508
                     /label=CMV promoter
                     /note="human cytomegalovirus (CMV) immediate early
                     promoter"
     primer_bind     459..479
                     /label=CMV-F
                     /note="Human CMV immediate early promoter, forward primer"
     CDS             925..945
                     /codon_start=1
                     /product="tobacco etch virus (TEV) protease recognition and
                     cleavage site"
                     /label=TEV site
                     /translation="ENLYFQS"
     CDS             946..972
                     /codon_start=1
                     /product="HA (human influenza hemagglutinin) epitope tag"
                     /label=HA
                     /translation="YPYDVPDYA"
     polyA_signal    1025..1146
                     /label=SV40 poly(A) signal
                     /note="SV40 polyadenylation signal"
     primer_bind     complement(1036..1055)
                     /label=EBV-rev
                     /note="SV40 polyA terminator, reverse primer"
     primer_bind     1090..1109
                     /label=SV40pA-R
                     /note="SV40 polyA, reverse primer"
     terminator      1261..1307
                     /label=T7 terminator
                     /note="transcription terminator for bacteriophage T7 RNA
                     polymerase"
     terminator      1337..1473
                     /label=rrnG terminator
                     /note="transcription terminator from the E. coli ribosomal
                     RNA rrnG operon (Albrechtsen et al., 1991)"
     misc_feature    1518..1589
                     /label=3' beta-globin insulator
                     /note="insulator downstream of the human beta-globin locus
                     (Farrell et al., 2002)"
     rep_origin      complement(1815..2403)
                     /direction=LEFT
                     /label=ori
                     /note="high-copy-number ColE1/pMB1/pBR322/pUC origin of
                     replication"
     primer_bind     complement(1895..1914)
                     /label=pBR322ori-F
                     /note="pBR322 origin, forward primer"
     promoter        2903..4112
                     /label=UbC promoter
                     /note="human ubiquitin C promoter"
     primer_bind     3949..3968
                     /label=hUBCpro-F
                     /note="Human Ubiquitin C (UbC) promoter, forward primer"
     CDS             4116..4715
                     /codon_start=1
                     /gene="pac from Streptomyces alboniger"
                     /product="puromycin N-acetyltransferase"
                     /label=PuroR
                     /note="confers resistance to puromycin"
                     /translation="MTEYKPTVRLATRDDVPRAVRTLAAAFADYPATRHTVDPDRHIER
                     VTELQELFLTRVGLDIGKVWVADDGAAVAVWTTPESVEAGAVFAEIGPRMAELSGSRLA
                     AQQQMEGLLAPHRPKEPAWFLATVGVSPDHQGKGLGSAVVLPGVEAAERAGVPAFLETS
                     APRNLPFYERLGFTVTADVEVPEGPRTWCMTRKPGA"
     primer_bind     complement(4116..4135)
                     /label=Puro-R
                     /note="Puromycin resistance gene, reverse primer. Also
                     called puro-variant-R"
     primer_bind     4612..4632
                     /label=Puro-F
                     /note="Puromycin resistance gene, forward primer"
     polyA_signal    4742..4790
                     /note="synthetic polyadenylation signal"
     CDS             5056..5916
                     /codon_start=1
                     /gene="bla"
                     /product="beta-lactamase"
                     /label=AmpR
                     /note="confers resistance to ampicillin, carbenicillin, and
                     related antibiotics"
                     /translation="MSIQHFRVALIPFFAAFCLPVFAHPETLVKVKDAEDQLGARVGYI
                     ELDLNSGKILESFRPEERFPMMSTFKVLLCGAVLSRIDAGQEQLGRRIHYSQNDLVEYS
                     PVTEKHLTDGMTVRELCSAAITMSDNTAANLLLTTIGGPKELTAFLHNMGDHVTRLDRW
                     EPELNEAIPNDERDTTMPVAMATTLRKLLTGELLTLASRQQLIDWMEADKVAGPLLRSA
                     LPAGWFIADKSGAGERGSRGIIAALGPDGKPSRIVVIYTTGSQATMDERNRQIAEIGAS
                     LIKHW"
     primer_bind     complement(5274..5293)
                     /label=Amp-R
                     /note="Ampicillin resistance gene, reverse primer"
     terminator      5929..6065
                     /label=rrnG terminator
                     /note="transcription terminator from the E. coli ribosomal
                     RNA rrnG operon (Albrechtsen et al., 1991)"
     misc_feature    6217..6288
                     /label=5' beta-globin insulator
                     /note="insulator upstream of the human beta-globin locus
                     (Farrell et al., 2002)"
     terminator      6293..6339
                     /label=T7 terminator
                     /note="transcription terminator for bacteriophage T7 RNA
                     polymerase"
     polyA_signal    6357..6405
                     /note="synthetic polyadenylation signal"
ORIGIN
        1 cgttacataa cttacggtaa atggcccgcc tggctgaccg cccaacgacc cccgcccatt
       61 gacgtcaata atgacgtatg ttcccatagt aacgccaata gggactttcc attgacgtca
      121 atgggtggag tatttacggt aaactgccca cttggcagta catcaagtgt atcatatgcc
      181 aagtacgccc cctattgacg tcaatgacgg taaatggccc gcctggcatt atgcccagta
      241 catgacctta tgggactttc ctacttggca gtacatctac gtattagtca tcgctattac
      301 catgctgatg cggttttggc agtacatcaa tgggcgtgga tagcggtttg actcacgggg
      361 atttccaagt ctccacccca ttgacgtcaa tgggagtttg ttttggcacc aaaatcaacg
      421 ggactttcca aaatgtcgta acaactccgc cccattgacg caaatgggcg gtaggcgtgt
      481 acggtgggag gtctatataa gcagagctgg tttagtgaac cgtcagatca gatctttgtc
      541 gatcctacca tccactcgac acacccgcca gcggccgcca ccatgaataa cgagttaagc
      601 ccagtagcgc ttcgccagat gagttgcgcc gcaggtacaa cccaaactgc ttgtacggat
      661 gacaacgccc tcgcttacta taataccaca aagggaggcc gattcgttct ggccctgttg
      721 tcggatctgc aagacttgaa atgggcacgt tttcccaagt ccgacgggac tggcaccatt
      781 tacacagaac tagagccgcc atgcaggttc gtgactgata cccctaaagg acccaaggtc
      841 aaatatctgt attttatcaa ggggcttaac aatctcaata gaggcatggt gttaggatct
      901 ctagccgcaa cggtgcggct gcaagaaaac ctttactttc agtcgtaccc ctatgacgta
      961 ccagattatg cgtaagctag cttgactgac tgagatacag cgtaccttca gctcacagac
     1021 atgataagat acattgatga gtttggacaa accacaacta gaatgcagtg aaaaaaatgc
     1081 tttatttgtg aaatttgtga tgctattgct ttatttgtaa ccattataag ctgcaataaa
     1141 caagttaaca acaacaattg cattcatttt atgtttcagg ttcaggggga ggtgtgggag
     1201 gttttttaaa gcaagtaaaa cctctacaaa tgtggtattg gcccatctct atcggtatcg
     1261 tagcataacc ccttggggcc tctaaacggg tcttgagggg ttttttgtgc ccctcgggcc
     1321 ggattgctat ctaccggcat tggcgcagaa aaaaatgcct gatgcgacgc tgcgcgtctt
     1381 atactcccac atatgccaga ttcagcaacg gatacggctt ccccaacttg cccacttcca
     1441 tacgtgtcct ccttaccaga aatttatcct taaggtcgtc agctatcctg caggcgatct
     1501 ctcgatttcg atcaagacat tcctttaatg gtcttttctg gacaccacta ggggtcagaa
     1561 gtagttcatc aaactttctt ccctccctaa tctcattggt taccttgggc tatcgaaact
     1621 taattaacca gtcaagtcag ctacttggcg agatcgactt gtctgggttt cgactacgct
     1681 cagaattgcg tcagtcaagt tcgatctggt ccttgctatt gcacccgttc tccgattacg
     1741 agtttcattt aaatcatgtg agcaaaaggc cagcaaaagg ccaggaaccg taaaaaggcc
     1801 gcgttgctgg cgtttttcca taggctccgc ccccctgacg agcatcacaa aaatcgacgc
     1861 tcaagtcaga ggtggcgaaa cccgacagga ctataaagat accaggcgtt tccccctgga
     1921 agctccctcg tgcgctctcc tgttccgacc ctgccgctta ccggatacct gtccgccttt
     1981 ctcccttcgg gaagcgtggc gctttctcat agctcacgct gtaggtatct cagttcggtg
     2041 taggtcgttc gctccaagct gggctgtgtg cacgaacccc ccgttcagcc cgaccgctgc
     2101 gccttatccg gtaactatcg tcttgagtcc aacccggtaa gacacgactt atcgccactg
     2161 gcagcagcca ctggtaacag gattagcaga gcgaggtatg taggcggtgc tacagagttc
     2221 ttgaagtggt ggcctaacta cggctacact agaagaacag tatttggtat ctgcgctctg
     2281 ctgaagccag ttaccttcgg aaaaagagtt ggtagctctt gatccggcaa acaaaccacc
     2341 gctggtagcg gtggtttttt tgtttgcaag cagcagatta cgcgcagaaa aaaaggatct
     2401 caagaagatc ctttgatctt ttctacgggg tctgacgctc agtggaacga aaactcacgt
     2461 taagggattt tggtcatgag attatcaaaa aggatcttca cctagatcct tttaaattaa
     2521 aaatgaagtt ttaaatcaat ctaaagtata tatgagtaaa cttggtctga cagttaccaa
     2581 tgcttaatca gtgaggcacc tatctcagcg atctgtctat ttcgttcatc catagttgca
     2641 tttaaatttc cgaactctcc aaggccctcg tcggaaaatc ttcaaacctt tcgtccgatc
     2701 catcttgcag gctacctctc gaacgaacta tcgcaagtct cttggccggc cttgcgcctt
     2761 ggctattgct tggcagcgcc tatcgccagg tattactcca atcccgaata tccgagatcg
     2821 ggatcacccg agagaagttc aacctacatc ctcaatcccg atctatccga gatccgagga
     2881 atatcgaaat cggggcgcgc ctggcctccg cgccgggttt tggcgcctcc cgcgggcgcc
     2941 cccctcgtca cggcgagcgc tgccacgtca gacgaagggc gcaggagcgt cctgatcctt
     3001 ccgcccggac gctcaggaca gcggcccgct gctcataaga ctcggcctta gaaccccagt
     3061 atcagcagaa ggacatttta ggacgggact tgggtgactc tagggcactg gttttctttc
     3121 cagagagcgg aacaggcgag gaaaagtagt cccttctcgg cgattctgcg gagggatctc
     3181 cgtggggcgg tgaacgccga tgattatata aggacgcgcc gggtgtggca cagctagttc
     3241 cgtcgcagcc gggatttggg tcgcggttct tgtttgtgga tcgctgtgat cgtcacttgg
     3301 tgagtagcgg gctgctgggc tggccggggc tttcgtggcc gccgggccgc tcggtgggac
     3361 ggaagcgtgt ggagagaccg ccaagggctg tagtctgggt ccgcgagcaa ggttgccctg
     3421 aactgggggt tggggggagc gcagcaaaat ggcggctgtt cccgagtctt gaatggaaga
     3481 cgcttgtgag gcgggctgtg aggtcgttga aacaaggtgg ggggcatggt gggcggcaag
     3541 aacccaaggt cttgagccct tcgctaatgc gggaaagctc ttattcgggt gagatgggct
     3601 gggcaccatc tggggaccct gacgtgaagt ttgtcactga ctggagaact cggtttgtcg
     3661 tctgttgcgg gggcggcagt tatggcggtg ccgttgggca gtgcacccgt acctttggga
     3721 gcgcgcgccc tcgtcgtgtc gtgacgtcac ccgttctgtt ggcttataat gcagggtggg
     3781 gccacctgcc ggtaggtgtg cggtaggctt ttctccgtcg caggacgcag ggttcgggcc
     3841 tagggtaggc tctcctgaat cgacaggcgc cggacctctg gtgaggggag ggataagtga
     3901 ggcgtcagtt tctttggtcg gttttatgta cctatcttct taagtagctg aagctccggt
     3961 tttgaactat gcgctcgggg ttggcgagtg tgttttgtga agttttttag gcaccttttg
     4021 aaatgtaatc atttgggtca atatgtaatt ttcagtgtta gacttgtaaa ttgtccgcta
     4081 aattctggcc gtttttggct tttttgttag acaacatgac cgagtacaag cccacggtgc
     4141 gcctcgccac ccgcgacgac gtccccaggg ccgtacgcac cctcgccgcc gcgttcgccg
     4201 actaccccgc cacgcgccac accgtcgatc cggaccgcca catcgagcgg gtcaccgagc
     4261 tgcaagaact cttcctcacg cgcgtcgggc tcgacatcgg caaggtgtgg gtcgcggacg
     4321 acggcgccgc ggtggcggtc tggaccacgc cggagagcgt cgaagcgggg gcggtgttcg
     4381 ccgagatcgg cccgcgcatg gccgagttga gcggttcccg gctggccgcg cagcaacaga
     4441 tggagggcct cctggcgccg caccggccca aggagcccgc gtggttcctg gccaccgtcg
     4501 gcgtctcgcc cgaccaccag ggcaagggtc tgggcagcgc cgtcgtgctc cccggagtgg
     4561 aggccgccga gcgcgccggg gtgcccgcct tcctggagac ctccgcgccc cgcaacctcc
     4621 ccttctacga gcggctcggc ttcaccgtca ccgccgacgt cgaggtgccc gaaggaccgc
     4681 gcacctggtg catgacccgc aagcccggtg cctaggctag tatgtaagcc tagtcttaga
     4741 taataaaatc gctatccatc gaagatggat gtgtgttggt tttttgtgtg tgtaacgcta
     4801 ggcgcgcctg gtgtaccgag aacgatcctc tcagtgcgag tctcgacgat ccatatcgtt
     4861 gcttggcagt cagccagtcg gaatccagct tgggacccag gaagtccaat cgtcagatat
     4921 tgtactcaag cctggtcacg gcagcgtacc gatctgttta aacctagata ttgatagtct
     4981 gatcggtcaa cgtataatcg agtcctagct tttgcaaaca tctatcaaga gacaggatca
     5041 gcaggaggct ttcgcatgag tattcaacat ttccgtgtcg cccttattcc cttttttgcg
     5101 gcattttgcc ttcctgtttt tgctcaccca gaaacgctgg tgaaagtaaa agatgctgaa
     5161 gatcagttgg gtgcgcgagt gggttacatc gaactggatc tcaacagcgg taagatcctt
     5221 gagagttttc gccccgaaga acgctttcca atgatgagca cttttaaagt tctgctatgt
     5281 ggcgcggtat tatcccgtat tgacgccggg caagagcaac tcggtcgccg catacactat
     5341 tctcagaatg acttggttga gtattcacca gtcacagaaa agcatcttac ggatggcatg
     5401 acagtaagag aattatgcag tgctgccata accatgagtg ataacactgc ggccaactta
     5461 cttctgacaa cgattggagg accgaaggag ctaaccgctt ttttgcacaa catgggggat
     5521 catgtaactc gccttgatcg ttgggaaccg gagctgaatg aagccatacc aaacgacgag
     5581 cgtgacacca cgatgcctgt agcaatggca acaaccttgc gtaaactatt aactggcgaa
     5641 ctacttactc tagcttcccg gcaacagttg atagactgga tggaggcgga taaagttgca
     5701 ggaccacttc tgcgctcggc ccttccggct ggctggttta ttgctgataa atctggagcc
     5761 ggtgagcgtg ggtctcgcgg tatcattgca gcactggggc cagatggtaa gccctcccgt
     5821 atcgtagtta tctacacgac ggggagtcag gcaactatgg atgaacgaaa tagacagatc
     5881 gctgagatag gtgcctcact gattaagcat tggtaaccga ttctaggtgc attggcgcag
     5941 aaaaaaatgc ctgatgcgac gctgcgcgtc ttatactccc acatatgcca gattcagcaa
     6001 cggatacggc ttccccaact tgcccacttc catacgtgtc ctccttacca gaaatttatc
     6061 cttaagatcc cgaatcgttt aaactcgact ctggctctat cgaatctccg tcgtttcgag
     6121 cttacgcgaa cagccgtggc gctcatttgc tcgtcgggca tcgaatctcg tcagctatcg
     6181 tcagcttacc tttttggcag cgatcgcggc tcccgacatc ttggaccatt agctccacag
     6241 gtatcttctt ccctctagtg gtcataacag cagcttcagc tacctctcaa ttcaaaaaac
     6301 ccctcaagac ccgtttagag gccccaaggg gttatgctat caatcgttgc gttacacaca
     6361 caaaaaacca acacacatcc atcttcgatg gatagcgatt ttattatcta actgctgatc
     6421 gagtgtagcc agatctagta atcaattacg gggtcattag ttcatagccc atatatggag
     6481 ttccg
//
